Addgene plasmid #77875: BRDT gRNA (BRDN0001146712)
Purpose: 3rd generation lentiviral gRNA plasmid targeting human BRDT
Depositing lab: John Doench & David Root. Depositing organization: Broad Institute. Publication: Optimized sgRNA design to maximize activity and minimize off-target effects of CRISPR-Cas9. Doench JG, Fusi N, Sullender M, Hegde M, Vaimberg EW, Donovan KF, Smith I, Tothova Z, Wilen C, Orchard R, Virgin HW, Listgarten J, Root DE. Nat Biotechnol. 2016 Jan 18. doi: 10.1038/nbt.3437. PubMed 26780180.
Backbone
  Vector backbone: lentiGuide-Puro
  Backbone manufacturer: Zhang Lab (Addgene plasmid # 52963)
  Vector type: Mammalian Expression, Lentiviral, CRISPR
  Selectable markers: Puromycin
Growth in bacteria
  Bacterial resistance: Ampicillin, 100 μg/mL
  Growth temperature: 37°C
  Growth strain: DH5alpha
  Copy number: High Copy
Gene/Insert
  Gene/Insert name: BRDT (alt names: BRDT; NM_001242805.2)
  gRNA/shRNA sequence: TGACGTTGTCAAAAATCCGA
  Species: H. sapiens (human)
  Entrez Gene: BRDT (a.k.a. BRD6, CT9, SPGF21)
  Promoter: hU6
  Cloning method: Unknown
  Sequencing primers: 5′ U6-F; 3′ pS2-R
Terms and licenses: Academic/Nonprofit Terms; Industry Terms: Not Available to Industry
Depositor comments: The gRNA was designed to target the following Genbank reference sequence(s): NM_001242805.2,NM_001242806.2,NM_001242807.2,NM_001242808.2,NM_001242810.2,NM_001726.4,NM_207189.3. Note that this plasmid does NOT contain Cas9. It should be used in conjunction with lentiCas9-Blast (Addgene #52962) or otherwise with cell lines already expressing Cas9. Browse the full kinome gRNA library at http://www.addgene.org/pooled-library/broadgpp-human-kinome/ or visit http://www.broadinstitute.org/rnai/public/ for detailed protocols and information.
How to cite: BRDT gRNA (BRDN0001146712) was a gift from John Doench & David Root (Addgene plasmid # 77875 ; http://n2t.net/addgene:77875 ; RRID:Addgene_77875)
