[The description below was written by a language model from this plasmid's Addgene catalogue record and pLannotate feature annotations shown in this document.]
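Description:
BRDT gRNA (BRDN0001146712) is a third-generation lentiviral guide RNA plasmid built on the lentiGuide-Puro backbone and designed to direct Streptococcus pyogenes Cas9 to the human BRDT gene (also known as BRD6, CT9 or SPGF21). It is propagated in E. coli as a high-copy plasmid through a ColE1/pUC-type origin with ampicillin selection from the bla gene. An f1 origin, an SV40 origin and leftover lac and T7/T3 cloning-vector elements are also annotated in the backbone.

The lentiviral transfer cassette begins with an RSV promoter fused to a truncated HIV-1 5' LTR, which makes genomic RNA production Tat-independent. This is followed by the Ψ packaging signal with a partial gag sequence and the Rev response element for nuclear export of the unspliced genome. The cassette ends in a ΔU3 self-inactivating 3' LTR followed by an SV40 polyadenylation signal. Within this unit, a human U6 RNA polymerase III promoter drives the BRDT-specific spacer joined to the Cas9 gRNA scaffold. A cPPT/CTS element downstream of the guide cassette aids nuclear import of the provirus. Next, the EF-1α core promoter with its intron A expresses puromycin N-acetyltransferase for selecting transduced mammalian cells, and a WPRE enhances transcript expression.

The plasmid carries no Cas9, so it must be paired with a separate Cas9 vector or used in cells that already express the nuclease. The guide was designed against multiple BRDT transcript variants. It is an individual clone associated with a human kinome gRNA library, made with optimized sgRNA design rules and suited to BRDT knockout experiments.
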