Features (pLannotate 1.2.2; 29 found; start..end, strand, type, name):
     14..80      +  CDS            small t antigen (fragment): SV40 (simian virus 40) small t antigen
    106..317     +  promoter       EF-1α core promoter: core promoter for human elongation factor EF-1α
    318..1256    +  intron         EF-1α intron A: intron upstream of the start codon of human EF-1α
   1278..1877    +  CDS            PuroR (fragment): puromycin N-acetyltransferase; pac from Streptomyces; confers resistance to puromycin
   1893..2481    +  misc_feature   WPRE: woodchuck hepatitis virus posttranscriptional regulatory element
   2532..2551    +  misc_feature   cPPT/CTS (fragment): central polypurine tract and central termination sequence of HIV-1
   2553..2786    +  LTR            3' LTR (ΔU3): self-inactivating 3' long terminal repeat (LTR) from HIV-1
   2864..2985    +  polyA_signal   SV40 poly(A) signal: SV40 polyadenylation signal
   3025..3160    +  rep_origin     SV40 ori: SV40 origin of replication
   3181..3199    -  promoter       T7 promoter: promoter for bacteriophage T7 RNA polymerase
   3207..3362    +  CDS            lacZα (fragment): LacZα fragment of β-galactosidase; lacZ fragment
   3367..3795    +  rep_origin     f1 ori (sequence partly withheld): f1 bacteriophage origin of replication; arrow indicates direction of (+) strand synthesis
   3848..3952    +  promoter       AmpR promoter: bla
   3953..4813    +  CDS            AmpR: β-lactamase; bla; confers resistance to ampicillin, carbenicillin, and related antibiotics
   4984..5572    +  rep_origin     ori: high-copy-number ColE1/pMB1/pBR322/pUC origin of replication
   5755..5847    +  CDS            lacI (fragment): lac repressor; lacI; The lac repressor binds to the lac operator to inhibit transcription in E. coli. This inhibition can be relieved by adding lactose or isopropyl-β-D-thiogalactopyranoside (IPTG).
   5860..5881    +  protein_bind   CAP binding site: CAP binding activates transcription in the presence of cAMP. E. coli catabolite activator protein
   5896..5926    +  promoter       lac promoter: promoter for the E. coli lac operon
   5934..5950    +  protein_bind   lac operator: The lac repressor binds to the lac operator to inhibit transcription in E. coli. This inhibition can be relieved by adding lactose or isopropyl-β-D-thiogalactopyranoside (IPTG). lac repressor encoded by lacI
   5995..6013    +  promoter       T3 promoter: promoter for bacteriophage T3 RNA polymerase
   6041..6267    +  promoter       RSV promoter: Rous sarcoma virus enhancer/promoter
   6268..6448    +  LTR            5' LTR (truncated): truncated 5' long terminal repeat (LTR) from HIV-1
   6495..6620    +  misc_feature   HIV-1 Ψ: packaging signal of human immunodeficiency virus type 1
   6604..6967    +  CDS            HIV-1 gag (fragment): gag protein from human immunodeficiency virus 1; gag
   7113..7346    +  misc_feature   RRE: The Rev response element (RRE) of HIV-1 allows for Rev-dependent mRNA export from the nucleus to the cytoplasm.
   7723..7749    +  CDS            Rev (fragment): human immunodeficiency virus 1 (HIV-1) Rev protein; rev; enhances nuclear export of unspliced and incompletely spliced viral mRNAs
   7753..7993    +  promoter       U6 promoter: RNA polymerase III promoter for human U6 snRNA
   8023..8098    +  misc_RNA       gRNA scaffold: guide RNA scaffold for the Streptococcus pyogenes CRISPR/Cas9 system
   8154..8271    +  misc_feature   cPPT/CTS: central polypurine tract and central termination sequence of HIV-1
>Addgene plasmid #77875 | BRDT gRNA (BRDN0001146712) | addgene full sequence | sequence record 189064 | Addgene Assembled Sequence
CCCGGGTGCAAAGATGGATAAAGTTTTAAACAGAGAGGAATCTTTGCAGCTAATGGACCTTCTAGGTCTT
GAAAGGAGTGGGAATTGGCTCCGGTGCCCGTCAGTGGGCAGAGCGCACATCGCCCACAGTCCCCGAGAAG
TTGGGGGGAGGGGTCGGCAATTGATCCGGTGCCTAGAGAAGGTGGCGCGGGGTAAACTGGGAAAGTGATG
TCGTGTACTGGCTCCGCCTTTTTCCCGAGGGTGGGGGAGAACCGTATATAAGTGCAGTAGTCGCCGTGAA
CGTTCTTTTTCGCAACGGGTTTGCCGCCAGAACACAGGTAAGTGCCGTGTGTGGTTCCCGCGGGCCTGGC
CTCTTTACGGGTTATGGCCCTTGCGTGCCTTGAATTACTTCCACCTGGCTGCAGTACGTGATTCTTGATC
CCGAGCTTCGGGTTGGAAGTGGGTGGGAGAGTTCGAGGCCTTGCGCTTAAGGAGCCCCTTCGCCTCGTGC
TTGAGTTGAGGCCTGGCCTGGGCGCTGGGGCCGCCGCGTGCGAATCTGGTGGCACCTTCGCGCCTGTCTC
GCTGCTTTCGATAAGTCTCTAGCCATTTAAAATTTTTGATGACCTGCTGCGACGCTTTTTTTCTGGCAAG
ATAGTCTTGTAAATGCGGGCCAAGATCTGCACACTGGTATTTCGGTTTTTGGGGCCGCGGGCGGCGACGG
GGCCCGTGCGTCCCAGCGCACATGTTCGGCGAGGCGGGGCCTGCGAGCGCGGCCACCGAGAATCGGACGG
GGGTAGTCTCAAGCTGGCCGGCCTGCTCTGGTGCCTGGCCTCGCGCCGCCGTGTATCGCCCCGCCCTGGG
CGGCAAGGCTGGCCCGGTCGGCACCAGTTGCGTGAGCGGAAAGATGGCCGCTTCCCGGCCCTGCTGCAGG
GAGCTCAAAATGGAGGACGCGGCGCTCGGGAGAGCGGGCGGGTGAGTCACCCACACAAAGGAAAAGGGCC
TTTCCGTCCTCAGCCGTCGCTTCATGTGACTCCACGGAGTACCGGGCGCCGTCCAGGCACCTCGATTAGT
TCTCGAGCTTTTGGAGTACGTCGTCTTTAGGTTGGGGGGAGGGGTTTTATGCGATGGAGTTTCCCCACAC
TGAGTGGGTGGAGACTGAAGTTAGGCCAGCTTGGCACTTGATGTAATTCTCCTTGGAATTTGCCCTTTTT
GAGTTTGGATCTTGGTTCATTCTCAAGCCTCAGACAGTGGTTCAAAGTTTTTTTCTTCCATTTCAGGTGT
CGTGACGTACGGCCACCATGACCGAGTACAAGCCCACGGTGCGCCTCGCCACCCGCGACGACGTCCCCAG
GGCCGTACGCACCCTCGCCGCCGCGTTCGCCGACTACCCCGCCACGCGCCACACCGTCGATCCGGACCGC
CACATCGAGCGGGTCACCGAGCTGCAAGAACTCTTCCTCACGCGCGTCGGGCTCGACATCGGCAAGGTGT
GGGTCGCGGACGACGGCGCCGCCGTGGCGGTCTGGACCACGCCGGAGAGCGTCGAAGCGGGGGCGGTGTT
CGCCGAGATCGGCCCGCGCATGGCCGAGTTGAGCGGTTCCCGGCTGGCCGCGCAGCAACAGATGGAAGGC
CTCCTGGCGCCGCACCGGCCCAAGGAGCCCGCGTGGTTCCTGGCCACCGTCGGAGTCTCGCCCGACCACC
AGGGCAAGGGTCTGGGCAGCGCCGTCGTGCTCCCCGGAGTGGAGGCGGCCGAGCGCGCCGGGGTGCCCGC
CTTCCTGGAGACCTCCGCGCCCCGCAACCTCCCCTTCTACGAGCGGCTCGGCTTCACCGTCACCGCCGAC
GTCGAGGTGCCCGAAGGACCGCGCACCTGGTGCATGACCCGCAAGCCCGGTGCCTGAACGCGTTAAGTCG
ACAATCAACCTCTGGATTACAAAATTTGTGAAAGATTGACTGGTATTCTTAACTATGTTGCTCCTTTTAC
GCTATGTGGATACGCTGCTTTAATGCCTTTGTATCATGCTATTGCTTCCCGTATGGCTTTCATTTTCTCC
TCCTTGTATAAATCCTGGTTGCTGTCTCTTTATGAGGAGTTGTGGCCCGTTGTCAGGCAACGTGGCGTGG
TGTGCACTGTGTTTGCTGACGCAACCCCCACTGGTTGGGGCATTGCCACCACCTGTCAGCTCCTTTCCGG
GACTTTCGCTTTCCCCCTCCCTATTGCCACGGCGGAACTCATCGCCGCCTGCCTTGCCCGCTGCTGGACA
GGGGCTCGGCTGTTGGGCACTGACAATTCCGTGGTGTTGTCGGGGAAATCATCGTCCTTTCCTTGGCTGC
TCGCCTGTGTTGCCACCTGGATTCTGCGCGGGACGTCCTTCTGCTACGTCCCTTCGGCCCTCAATCCAGC
GGACCTTCCTTCCCGCGGCCTGCTGCCGGCTCTGCGGCCTCTTCCGCGTCTTCGCCTTCGCCCTCAGACG
AGTCGGATCTCCCTTTGGGCCGCCTCCCCGCGTCGACTTTAAGACCAATGACTTACAAGGCAGCTGTAGA
TCTTAGCCACTTTTTAAAAGAAAAGGGGGGACTGGAAGGGCTAATTCACTCCCAACGAAGACAAGATCTG
CTTTTTGCTTGTACTGGGTCTCTCTGGTTAGACCAGATCTGAGCCTGGGAGCTCTCTGGCTAACTAGGGA
ACCCACTGCTTAAGCCTCAATAAAGCTTGCCTTGAGTGCTTCAAGTAGTGTGTGCCCGTCTGTTGTGTGA
CTCTGGTAACTAGAGATCCCTCAGACCCTTTTAGTCAGTGTGGAAAATCTCTAGCAGTACGTATAGTAGT
TCATGTCATCTTATTATTCAGTATTTATAACTTGCAAAGAAATGAATATCAGAGAGTGAGAGGAACTTGT
TTATTGCAGCTTATAATGGTTACAAATAAAGCAATAGCATCACAAATTTCACAAATAAAGCATTTTTTTC
ACTGCATTCTAGTTGTGGTTTGTCCAAACTCATCAATGTATCTTATCATGTCTGGCTCTAGCTATCCCGC
CCCTAACTCCGCCCATCCCGCCCCTAACTCCGCCCAGTTCCGCCCATTCTCCGCCCCATGGCTGACTAAT
TTTTTTTATTTATGCAGAGGCCGAGGCCGCCTCGGCCTCTGAGCTATTCCAGAAGTAGTGAGGAGGCTTT
TTTGGAGGCCTAGGGACGTACCCAATTCGCCCTATAGTGAGTCGTATTACGCGCGCTCACTGGCCGTCGT
TTTACAACGTCGTGACTGGGAAAACCCTGGCGTTACCCAACTTAATCGCCTTGCAGCACATCCCCCTTTC
GCCAGCTGGCGTAATAGCGAAGAGGCCCGCACCGATCGCCCTTCCCAACAGTTGCGCAGCCTGAATGGCG
AATGGG
[124 nt withheld, positions 3367-3490]
C
[91 nt withheld, positions 3492-3582]
A
[49 nt withheld, positions 3584-3632]
CCTTTGACGTTGGAGTCCACGTTCTTT
[37 nt withheld, positions 3660-3696]
ACCCTATCTCGGTCTATTCTTTTGATTTATAAGGGATTTTGCCGATTTCGGCCTATTGGTTAAAAAATGA
GCTGATTTAACAAAAATTTAACGCGAATTTTAACAAAATATTAACGCTTACAATTTAGGTGGCACTTTTC
GGGGAAATGTGCGCGGAACCCCTATTTGTTTATTTTTCTAAATACATTCAAATATGTATCCGCTCATGAG
ACAATAACCCTGATAAATGCTTCAATAATATTGAAAAAGGAAGAGTATGAGTATTCAACATTTCCGTGTC
GCCCTTATTCCCTTTTTTGCGGCATTTTGCCTTCCTGTTTTTGCTCACCCAGAAACGCTGGTGAAAGTAA
AAGATGCTGAAGATCAGTTGGGTGCACGAGTGGGTTACATCGAACTGGATCTCAACAGCGGTAAGATCCT
TGAGAGTTTTCGCCCCGAAGAACGTTTTCCAATGATGAGCACTTTTAAAGTTCTGCTATGTGGCGCGGTA
TTATCCCGTATTGACGCCGGGCAAGAGCAACTCGGTCGCCGCATACACTATTCTCAGAATGACTTGGTTG
AGTACTCACCAGTCACAGAAAAGCATCTTACGGATGGCATGACAGTAAGAGAATTATGCAGTGCTGCCAT
AACCATGAGTGATAACACTGCGGCCAACTTACTTCTGACAACGATCGGAGGACCGAAGGAGCTAACCGCT
TTTTTGCACAACATGGGGGATCATGTAACTCGCCTTGATCGTTGGGAACCGGAGCTGAATGAAGCCATAC
CAAACGACGAGCGTGACACCACGATGCCTGTAGCAATGGCAACAACGTTGCGCAAACTATTAACTGGCGA
ACTACTTACTCTAGCTTCCCGGCAACAATTAATAGACTGGATGGAGGCGGATAAAGTTGCAGGACCACTT
CTGCGCTCGGCCCTTCCGGCTGGCTGGTTTATTGCTGATAAATCTGGAGCCGGTGAGCGTGGGTCTCGCG
GTATCATTGCAGCACTGGGGCCAGATGGTAAGCCCTCCCGTATCGTAGTTATCTACACGACGGGGAGTCA
GGCAACTATGGATGAACGAAATAGACAGATCGCTGAGATAGGTGCCTCACTGATTAAGCATTGGTAACTG
TCAGACCAAGTTTACTCATATATACTTTAGATTGATTTAAAACTTCATTTTTAATTTAAAAGGATCTAGG
TGAAGATCCTTTTTGATAATCTCATGACCAAAATCCCTTAACGTGAGTTTTCGTTCCACTGAGCGTCAGA
CCCCGTAGAAAAGATCAAAGGATCTTCTTGAGATCCTTTTTTTCTGCGCGTAATCTGCTGCTTGCAAACA
AAAAAACCACCGCTACCAGCGGTGGTTTGTTTGCCGGATCAAGAGCTACCAACTCTTTTTCCGAAGGTAA
CTGGCTTCAGCAGAGCGCAGATACCAAATACTGTTCTTCTAGTGTAGCCGTAGTTAGGCCACCACTTCAA
GAACTCTGTAGCACCGCCTACATACCTCGCTCTGCTAATCCTGTTACCAGTGGCTGCTGCCAGTGGCGAT
AAGTCGTGTCTTACCGGGTTGGACTCAAGACGATAGTTACCGGATAAGGCGCAGCGGTCGGGCTGAACGG
GGGGTTCGTGCACACAGCCCAGCTTGGAGCGAACGACCTACACCGAACTGAGATACCTACAGCGTGAGCT
ATGAGAAAGCGCCACGCTTCCCGAAGGGAGAAAGGCGGACAGGTATCCGGTAAGCGGCAGGGTCGGAACA
GGAGAGCGCACGAGGGAGCTTCCAGGGGGAAACGCCTGGTATCTTTATAGTCCTGTCGGGTTTCGCCACC
TCTGACTTGAGCGTCGATTTTTGTGATGCTCGTCAGGGGGGCGGAGCCTATGGAAAAACGCCAGCAACGC
GGCCTTTTTACGGTTCCTGGCCTTTTGCTGGCCTTTTGCTCACATGTTCTTTCCTGCGTTATCCCCTGAT
TCTGTGGATAACCGTATTACCGCCTTTGAGTGAGCTGATACCGCTCGCCGCAGCCGAACGACCGAGCGCA
GCGAGTCAGTGAGCGAGGAAGCGGAAGAGCGCCCAATACGCAAACCGCCTCTCCCCGCGCGTTGGCCGAT
TCATTAATGCAGCTGGCACGACAGGTTTCCCGACTGGAAAGCGGGCAGTGAGCGCAACGCAATTAATGTG
AGTTAGCTCACTCATTAGGCACCCCAGGCTTTACACTTTATGCTTCCGGCTCGTATGTTGTGTGGAATTG
TGAGCGGATAACAATTTCACACAGGAAACAGCTATGACCATGATTACGCCAAGCGCGCAATTAACCCTCA
CTAAAGGGAACAAAAGCTGGAGCTGCAAGCTTAATGTAGTCTTATGCAATACTCTTGTAGTCTTGCAACA
TGGTAACGATGAGTTAGCAACATGCCTTACAAGGAGAGAAAAAGCACCGTGCATGCCGATTGGTGGAAGT
AAGGTGGTACGATCGTGCCTTATTAGGAAGGCAACAGACGGGTCTGACATGGATTGGACGAACCACTGAA
TTGCCGCATTGCAGAGATATTGTATTTAAGTGCCTAGCTCGATACATAAACGGGTCTCTCTGGTTAGACC
AGATCTGAGCCTGGGAGCTCTCTGGCTAACTAGGGAACCCACTGCTTAAGCCTCAATAAAGCTTGCCTTG
AGTGCTTCAAGTAGTGTGTGCCCGTCTGTTGTGTGACTCTGGTAACTAGAGATCCCTCAGACCCTTTTAG
TCAGTGTGGAAAATCTCTAGCAGTGGCGCCCGAACAGGGACTTGAAAGCGAAAGGGAAACCAGAGGAGCT
CTCTCGACGCAGGACTCGGCTTGCTGAAGCGCGCACGGCAAGAGGCGAGGGGCGGCGACTGGTGAGTACG
CCAAAAATTTTGACTAGCGGAGGCTAGAAGGAGAGAGATGGGTGCGAGAGCGTCAGTATTAAGCGGGGGA
GAATTAGATCGCGATGGGAAAAAATTCGGTTAAGGCCAGGGGGAAAGAAAAAATATAAATTAAAACATAT
AGTATGGGCAAGCAGGGAGCTAGAACGATTCGCAGTTAATCCTGGCCTGTTAGAAACATCAGAAGGCTGT
AGACAAATACTGGGACAGCTACAACCATCCCTTCAGACAGGATCAGAAGAACTTAGATCATTATATAATA
CAGTAGCAACCCTCTATTGTGTGCATCAAAGGATAGAGATAAAAGACACCAAGGAAGCTTTAGACAAGAT
AGAGGAAGAGCAAAACAAAAGTAAGACCACCGCACAGCAAGCGGCCGCTGATCTTCAGACCTGGAGGAGG
AGATATGAGGGACAATTGGAGAAGTGAATTATATAAATATAAAGTAGTAAAAATTGAACCATTAGGAGTA
GCACCCACCAAGGCAAAGAGAAGAGTGGTGCAGAGAGAAAAAAGAGCAGTGGGAATAGGAGCTTTGTTCC
TTGGGTTCTTGGGAGCAGCAGGAAGCACTATGGGCGCAGCGTCAATGACGCTGACGGTACAGGCCAGACA
ATTATTGTCTGGTATAGTGCAGCAGCAGAACAATTTGCTGAGGGCTATTGAGGCGCAACAGCATCTGTTG
CAACTCACAGTCTGGGGCATCAAGCAGCTCCAGGCAAGAATCCTGGCTGTGGAAAGATACCTAAAGGATC
AACAGCTCCTGGGGATTTGGGGTTGCTCTGGAAAACTCATTTGCACCACTGCTGTGCCTTGGAATGCTAG
TTGGAGTAATAAATCTCTGGAACAGATTTGGAATCACACGACCTGGATGGAGTGGGACAGAGAAATTAAC
AATTACACAAGCTTAATACACTCCTTAATTGAAGAATCGCAAAACCAGCAAGAAAAGAATGAACAAGAAT
TATTGGAATTAGATAAATGGGCAAGTTTGTGGAATTGGTTTAACATAACAAATTGGCTGTGGTATATAAA
ATTATTCATAATGATAGTAGGAGGCTTGGTAGGTTTAAGAATAGTTTTTGCTGTACTTTCTATAGTGAAT
AGAGTTAGGCAGGGATATTCACCATTATCGTTTCAGACCCACCTCCCAACCCCGAGGGGACCCAGAGAGG
GCCTATTTCCCATGATTCCTTCATATTTGCATATACGATACAAGGCTGTTAGAGAGATAATTAGAATTAA
TTTGACTGTAAACACAAAGATATTAGTACAAAATACGTGACGTAGAAAGTAATAATTTCTTGGGTAGTTT
GCAGTTTTAAAATTATGTTTTAAAATGGACTATCATATGCTTACCGTAACTTGAAAGTATTTCGATTTCT
TGGCTTTATATATCTTGTGGAAAGGACGAAACACCGTGACGTTGTCAAAAATCCGAGTTTTAGAGCTAGA
AATAGCAAGTTAAAATAAGGCTAGTCCGTTATCAACTTGAAAAAGTGGCACCGAGTCGGTGCTTTTTTAA
GCTTGGCGTAACTAGATCTTGAGACAAATGGCAGTATTCATCCACAATTTTAAAAGAAAAGGGGGGATTG
GGGGGTACAGTGCAGGGGAAAGAATAGTAGACATAATAGCAACAGACATACAAACTAAAGAATTACAAAA
ACAAATTACAAAAATTCAAAATTTTCGGGTTTATTACAGGGACAGCAGAGATCCACTTTGGCGCCGGCTC
GAGGGGG
