>Addgene plasmid #77875 | BRDT gRNA (BRDN0001146712) | depositor partial sequence | sequence record 145335 | Target Sequence
TGACGTTGTCAAAAATCCGA
