>Addgene plasmid #77875 | BRDT gRNA (BRDN0001146712) | addgene partial sequence | sequence record 152205 | hU6-F 5'-GAGGGCCTATTTCCCATGATT-3'
ATTAGAATTAATTTGACTGTAAACACAAAGATATTAGTACAAAATACGTGACGTAGAAAGTAATAATTTC
TTGGGTAGTTTGCAGTTTTAAAATTATGTTTTAAAATGGACTATCATATGCTTACCGTAACTTGAAAGTA
TTTCGATTTCTTGGCTTTATATATCTTGTGGAAAGGACGAAACACCGTGACGTTGTCAAAAATCCGAGTT
TTAGAGCTAGAAATAGCAAGTTAAAATAAGGCTAGTCCGTTATCAACTTGAAAAAGTGGCACCGAGTCGG
TGCTTTTTTAAGCTTGGCGTAACTAGATCTTGAGACAAATGGCAGTATTCATCCACAATTTTAAAAGAAA
AGGGGGGATTGGGGGGTACAGTGCAGGGGAAAGAATAGTAGACATAATAGCAACAGACATACAAACTAAA
GAATTACAAAAACAAATTACAAAAATTCAAAATTTTCGGGTTTATTACAGGGACAGCAGAGATCCACTTT
GGCGCCGGCTCGAGGGGGCCCGGGTGCAAAGATGGATAAAGTTTTAAACAGAGAGGAATCTTTGCAGCTA
ATGGACCTTCTAGGTCTTGAAAGGAGTGGGAATTGGCTCCGGTGCCCGTCAGTGGGCAGAGCGCACATCG
CCCACAGTCCCCGAGAAGTTGGGGGGAGGGGTCGGCAATTGATCCGGTGCCTAGAGAAGGTGGCGCGGGG
TAAACTGGGAAAGTGATGTCGTGTACTGGCTCCGCCTT
